>Addgene plasmid #166108 | HCP6 | addgene full sequence | sequence record 330318 | Addgene NGS Result
AACGCCAGCAACGCGGCCTTTTTACGGTTCCTGGCCTTTTGCTGGCCTTTTGCTCACATGTTCTTTCCTG
CGTTATCCCCTGATTCTGTGGATAACCGTGCGGCCGCCCCTGAATTCGCATCTAGACTGAACTGGCCGAT
AATTGCAGACGAACGGTGAGTAAGGAAAGAGTGAGGAACTATCGCATACCTGCATTTAAAGATGCCGATT
TGGGCGCGAATCCTTTATTTTGGCTTCACCCTCATACTATTATCAGGGCCAGAAAAAGGAAGTGTTTCCC
TCCTTCTTGAATTGATGTTACCCTCATAAAGCACGTGGCCTCTTATCGAGAAAGAAATTACCGTCGCTCG
TGATTTGTTTGCAAAAAGAACAAAACTGAAAAAACCCAGACACGCTCGACTTCCTGTCATCCTATTGATT
GCAGCTTCCAATTTCGTCACACAACAAGGTCCTAGCGACGGCTCACAGGTTTTGTAACAAGCAATCGAAG
GTTCTGGAATGGCGGGAAAGGGTTTAGTACCACATGCTATGATGCCCACTGTGATCTCCAGAGCAAAGTT
CGTTCGATCGTACTGTTACTCTCTCTCTTTCAAACAGAATTGTCCGAATCGTGTGACAACAACAGCCTGT
TCTCACACACTCTTTTCTTCTAACCAAGGGGGTGGTTTAGTTTAGTAGAACCTCGTGAAACTTACATTTA
CATATATATAAACTTGCATAAATTGGTCAATGCAAGAAATACATATTTGGTCTTTTCTAATTCGTAGTTT
TTCAAGTTCTTAGATGCTTTCTTTTTCTCTTTTTTACAGATCATCAAGGAAGTAATTATCTACTTTTTAC
AACAAATATAAAACAAGATCTATGGACAAGAAGTATTCTATCGGACTGGATATCGGGACTAATAGCGTCG
GGTGGGCCGTGATCACTGACGAGTACAAGGTGCCCTCTAAGAAGTTCAAGGTGCTCGGGAACACCGACCG
GCATTCCATCAAGAAAAATCTGATCGGAGCTCTCCTCTTTGATTCAGGGGAAACCGCTGAAGCAACCCGC
CTCAAGCGGACTGCTAGACGGCGGTACACCAGGAGGAAGAACCGGATTTGTTACCTTCAAGAGATATTCT
CCAACGAAATGGCAAAGGTCGACGACAGCTTCTTCCATAGGCTGGAAGAATCATTCCTCGTGGAAGAGGA
TAAGAAGCATGAACGGCATCCCATCTTCGGTAATATCGTCGACGAGGTGGCCTATCACGAGAAATACCCA
ACCATCTACCATCTTCGCAAAAAGCTGGTGGACTCAACCGACAAGGCAGACCTCCGGCTTATCTACCTGG
CCCTGGCCCACATGATCAAGTTCAGAGGCCACTTCCTGATCGAGGGCGACCTCAATCCTGACAATAGCGA
TGTGGATAAACTGTTCATCCAGCTGGTGCAGACTTACAACCAGCTCTTTGAAGAGAACCCCATCAATGCA
AGCGGAGTCGATGCCAAGGCCATTCTGTCAGCCCGGCTGTCAAAGAGCCGCAGACTTGAGAATCTTATCG
CTCAGCTGCCGGGTGAAAAGAAAAATGGACTGTTCGGGAACCTGATTGCTCTTTCACTTGGGCTGACTCC
CAATTTCAAGTCTAATTTCGACCTGGCAGAGGATGCCAAGCTGCAACTGTCCAAGGACACCTATGATGAC
GATCTCGACAACCTCCTGGCCCAGATCGGTGACCAATACGCCGACCTTTTCCTTGCTGCTAAGAATCTTT
CTGACGCCATCCTGCTGTCTGACATTCTCCGCGTGAACACTGAAATCACCAAGGCCCCTCTTTCAGCTTC
AATGATTAAGCGGTATGATGAGCACCACCAGGACCTGACCCTGCTTAAGGCACTCGTCCGGCAGCAGCTT
CCGGAGAAGTACAAGGAAATCTTCTTTGACCAGTCAAAGAATGGATACGCCGGCTACATCGACGGAGGTG
CCTCCCAAGAGGAATTTTATAAGTTTATCAAACCTATCCTTGAGAAGATGGACGGCACCGAAGAGCTCCT
CGTGAAACTGAATCGGGAGGATCTGCTGCGGAAGCAGCGCACTTTCGACAATGGGAGCATTCCCCACCAG
ATCCATCTTGGGGAGCTTCACGCCATCCTTCGGCGCCAAGAGGACTTCTACCCCTTTCTTAAGGACAACA
GGGAGAAGATTGAGAAAATTCTCACTTTCCGCATCCCCTACTACGTGGGACCCCTCGCCAGAGGAAATAG
CCGGTTTGCTTGGATGACCAGAAAGTCAGAAGAAACTATCACTCCCTGGAACTTCGAAGAGGTGGTGGAC
AAGGGAGCCAGCGCTCAGTCATTCATCGAACGGATGACTAACTTCGATAAGAACCTCCCCAATGAGAAGG
TCCTGCCGAAACATTCCCTGCTCTACGAGTACTTTACCGTGTACAACGAGCTGACCAAGGTGAAATATGT
CACCGAAGGGATGAGGAAGCCCGCATTCCTGTCAGGCGAACAAAAGAAGGCAATTGTGGACCTTCTGTTC
AAGACCAATAGAAAGGTGACCGTGAAGCAGCTGAAGGAGGACTATTTCAAGAAAATTGAATGCTTCGACT
CTGTGGAGATTAGCGGGGTCGAAGATCGGTTCAACGCAAGCCTGGGTACTTACCATGATCTGCTTAAGAT
CATCAAGGACAAGGATTTTCTGGACAATGAGGAGAACGAGGACATCCTTGAGGACATTGTCCTGACTCTC
ACTCTGTTCGAGGACCGGGAAATGATCGAGGAGAGGCTTAAGACCTACGCCCATCTGTTCGACGATAAAG
TGATGAAGCAACTTAAACGGAGAAGATATACCGGATGGGGACGCCTTAGCCGCAAACTCATCAACGGAAT
CCGGGACAAACAGAGCGGAAAGACCATTCTTGATTTCCTTAAGAGCGACGGATTCGCTAATCGCAACTTC
ATGCAACTTATCCATGATGATTCCCTGACCTTTAAGGAGGACATCCAGAAGGCCCAAGTGTCTGGACAAG
GTGACTCACTGCACGAGCATATCGCAAATCTGGCTGGTTCACCCGCTATTAAGAAGGGTATTCTCCAGAC
CGTGAAAGTCGTGGACGAGCTGGTCAAGGTGATGGGTCGCCATAAACCAGAGAACATTGTCATCGAGATG
GCCAGGGAAAACCAGACTACCCAGAAGGGACAGAAGAACAGCAGGGAGCGGATGAAAAGAATTGAGGAAG
GGATTAAGGAGCTCGGGTCACAGATCCTTAAAGAGCACCCGGTGGAAAACACCCAGCTTCAGAATGAGAA
GCTCTATCTGTACTACCTTCAAAATGGACGCGATATGTATGTGGACCAAGAGCTTGATATCAACAGGCTC
TCAGACTACGACGTGGACCATATCGTCCCTCAGAGCTTCCTCAAAGACGACTCAATTGACAATAAGGTGC
TGACTCGCTCAGACAAGAACCGGGGAAAGTCAGATAACGTGCCCTCAGAGGAAGTCGTGAAAAAGATGAA
GAACTATTGGCGCCAGCTTCTGAACGCAAAGCTGATCACTCAGCGGAAGTTCGACAATCTCACTAAGGCT
GAGAGGGGCGGACTGAGCGAACTGGACAAAGCAGGATTCATTAAACGGCAACTTGTGGAGACTCGGCAGA
TTACTAAACATGTCGCCCAAATCCTTGACTCACGCATGAATACCAAGTACGACGAAAACGACAAACTTAT
CCGCGAGGTGAAGGTGATTACCCTGAAGTCCAAGCTGGTCAGCGATTTCAGAAAGGACTTTCAATTCTAC
AAAGTGCGGGAGATCAATAACTATCATCATGCTCATGACGCATATCTGAATGCCGTGGTGGGAACCGCCC
TGATCAAGAAGTACCCAAAGCTGGAAAGCGAGTTCGTGTACGGAGACTACAAGGTCTACGACGTGCGCAA
GATGATTGCCAAATCTGAGCAGGAGATCGGAAAGGCCACCGCAAAGTACTTCTTCTACAGCAACATCATG
AATTTCTTCAAGACCGAAATCACCCTTGCAAACGGTGAGATCCGGAAGAGGCCGCTCATCGAGACTAATG
GGGAGACTGGCGAAATCGTGTGGGACAAGGGCAGAGATTTCGCTACCGTGCGCAAAGTGCTTTCTATGCC
TCAAGTGAACATCGTGAAGAAAACCGAGGTGCAAACCGGAGGCTTTTCTAAGGAATCAATCCTCCCCAAG
CGCAACTCCGACAAGCTCATTGCAAGGAAGAAGGATTGGGACCCTAAGAAGTACGGCGGATTCGATTCAC
CAACTGTGGCTTATTCTGTCCTGGTCGTGGCTAAGGTGGAAAAAGGAAAGTCTAAGAAGCTCAAGAGCGT
GAAGGAACTGCTGGGTATCACCATTATGGAGCGCAGCTCCTTCGAGAAGAACCCAATTGACTTTCTCGAA
GCCAAAGGTTACAAGGAAGTCAAGAAGGACCTTATCATCAAGCTCCCAAAGTATAGCCTGTTCGAACTGG
AGAATGGGCGGAAGCGGATGCTCGCCTCCGCTGGCGAACTTCAGAAGGGTAATGAGCTGGCTCTCCCCTC
CAAGTACGTGAATTTCCTCTACCTTGCAAGCCATTACGAGAAGCTGAAGGGGAGCCCCGAGGACAACGAG
CAAAAGCAACTGTTTGTGGAGCAGCATAAGCATTATCTGGACGAGATCATTGAGCAGATTTCCGAGTTTT
CTAAACGCGTCATTCTCGCTGATGCCAACCTCGATAAAGTCCTTAGCGCATACAATAAGCACAGAGACAA
ACCAATTCGGGAGCAGGCTGAGAATATCATCCACCTGTTCACCCTCACCAATCTTGGTGCCCCTGCCGCA
TTCAAGTACTTCGACACCACCATCGACCGGAAACGCTATACCTCCACCAAAGAAGTGCTGGACGCCACCC
TCATCCACCAGAGCATCACCGGACTTTACGAAACTCGGATTGACCTCTCACAGCTCGGAGGGGATGAGGG
AGCTGATCCAAAAAAGAAGAGAAAGGTAGATCCAAAAAAGAAGAGAAAGGTATAAGGATCCTAACTCGAG
ATTGAATTGAATTGAAATCGATAGATCAATTTTTTTCTTTTCTCTTTCCCCATCCTTTACGCTAAAATAA
TAGTTTATTTTATTTTTTGAATATTTTTTATTTATATACGTATATATAGACTATTATTTATCTTTTAATG
ATTATTAAGATTTTTATTAAAAAAAAATTCGCTCCTCTTTTAATGCCTTTATGCAGTTTTTTTTTCCCAT
TCGATATTTCTATGTGCTGCCAAACCAGATGTCAACACAGCTACAACGATGTGCTTCAGTATTACATTTT
TTGCCTTCAACGCCTTGATTGTTCTATTTTTGCTAATAATAAATCTATTTCATCGGACTAAAAGTCCATT
AGTTGTAAGCGGATTTAGCTCAGTTGGGAGAGCGCCAGACTGAAGAAAAACTTCGGTCAAGTCATCTGGA
GGTCCTGTGTTCGATCCACAGAATTCGCAGATGGCCGGCATGGTCCCAGCCTCCTCGCTGGCGCCGGCTG
GGCAACACCTTCGGGTGGCGAATGGGACTTTACAAATGGTTAAGAACGCAAGTTTTAGAGCTAGAAATAG
CAAGTTAAAATAAGGCTAGTCCGTTATCAACTTGAAAAAGTGGCACCGAGTCGGTGCTTTTTTTATTTTT
TGTCACTATTGTTATGTAAAATGCCACCTCTGACAGTATGGAACGCAAACTTCTGTCTAGTGGATAGCTG
GATGCACACACTGGCTTAAGATGACAACGATGTGCTTCAGTATTACATTTTTTGCCTTCAACGCCTTGAT
TGTTCTATTTTTGCTAATAATAAATCTATTTCATCGGACTAAAAGTCCATTAGTTGTAAGCGGATTTAGC
TCAGTTGGGAGAGCGCCAGACTGAAGAAAAACTTCGGTCAAGTCATCTGGAGGTCCTGTGTTCGATCCAC
AGAATTCGCAGATGGCCGGCATGGTCCCAGCCTCCTCGCTGGCGCCGGCTGGGCAACACCTTCGGGTGGC
GAATGGGACTTTGCTACGGCCGAAGCCAATTCGTTTTAGAGCTAGAAATAGCAAGTTAAAATAAGGCTAG
TCCGTTATCAACTTGAAAAAGTGGCACCGAGTCGGTGCTTTTTTTATTTTTTGTCACTATTGTTATGTAA
AATGCCACCTCTGACAGTATGGAACGCAAACTTCTGTCTAGTGGATAGCTGAGCAGTTACAGAGATGTTA
CGAACCACTAGTGCACTGCAGTACAGTTTAGCTTGCCTCGTCCCCGCCGGGTCACCCGGCCAGCGACATG
GAGGCCCAGAATACCCTCCTTGACAGTCTTGACGTGCGCAGCTCAGGGGCATGATGTGACTGTCGCCCGT
ACATTTAGCCCATACATCCCCATGTATAATCATTTGCATCCATACATTTTGATGGCCGCACGGCGCGAAG
CAAAAATTACGGCTCCTCGCTCCAGACCTGCGAGCAGGGAAACGCTCCCCTCACAGACGCGTTGAATTGT
CCCCACGCCGCGCCCCTGTAGAGAAATATAAAAGGTTAGGATTTGCCACTGAGGTTCTTCTTTCATATAC
TTCCTTTTAAAATCTTGCTAGGATACAGTTCTCACATCACATCCGAACATAAACAAAAATGGGTAAAAAG
CCTGAACTCACCGCGACGTCTGTCGAGAAGTTTCTGATCGAAAAGTTCGACAGCGTGTCCGACCTGATGC
AGCTCTCGGAGGGCGAAGAATCTCGTGCTTTCAGCTTCGATGTAGGAGGGCGTGGATATGTCCTGCGGGT
AAATAGCTGCGCCGATGGTTTCTACAAAGATCGTTATGTTTATCGGCACTTTGCATCGGCCGCGCTCCCG
ATTCCGGAAGTGCTTGACATTGGGGAATTTAGCGAGAGCCTGACCTATTGCATCTCCCGCCGTGCACAGG
GTGTCACGTTGCAAGACCTGCCTGAAACCGAACTGCCCGCTGTTCTGCAACCGGTCGCGGAGGCCATGGA
TGCGATCGCTGCGGCCGATCTTAGCCAGACGAGCGGGTTCGGCCCATTCGGACCGCAAGGAATCGGTCAA
TACACTACATGGCGTGATTTCATATGCGCGATTGCTGATCCCCATGTGTATCACTGGCAAACTGTGATGG
ACGACACCGTCAGTGCGTCCGTCGCGCAGGCTCTCGATGAGCTGATGCTTTGGGCCGAGGACTGCCCCGA
AGTCCGGCACCTCGTGCACGCGGATTTCGGCTCCAACAATGTCCTGACGGACAATGGCCGCATAACAGCG
GTCATTGACTGGAGCGAGGCGATGTTCGGGGATTCCCAATACGAGGTCGCCAACATCTTCTTCTGGAGGC
CGTGGTTGGCTTGTATGGAGCAGCAGACGCGCTACTTCGAGCGGAGGCATCCGGAGCTTGCAGGATCGCC
GCGGCTCCGGGCGTATATGCTCCGCATTGGTCTTGACCAACTCTATCAGAGCTTGGTTGACGGCAATTTC
GATGATGCAGCTTGGGCGCAGGGTCGATGCGACGCAATCGTCCGATCCGGAGCCGGGACTGTCGGGCGTA
CACAAATCGCCCGCAGAAGCGCGGCCGTCTGGACCGATGGCTGTGTAGAAGTACTCGCCGATAGTGGAAA
CCGACGCCCCAGCACTCGTCCGAGGGCAAAGGAATAAAGTAACTGACAATAAAAAGATTCTTGTTTTCAA
GAACTTGTCATTTGTATAGTTTTTTTATATTGTAGTTGTTCTATTTTAATCAAATGTTAGCGTGATTTAT
ATTTTTTTTCGCCTCGACATCATCTGCCCAGATGCGAAGTTAAGTGCGCAGAAAGTAATATCATGCGTCA
ATCGTATGTGAATGCTGGTCGCTATACTGGAGTATCACGTGCTATAAAAATAATTATAATTTAAATTTTT
TAATATAAATATATAAATTAAAAATAGAAAGTAAAAAAAGAAATTAAAGAAAAAATAGTTTTTGTTTTCC
GAAGATGTAAAAGACTCTAGGGGGATCGCCAACAAATACTACCTTTTATCTTGCTCTTCCTGCTCTCAGG
TATTAATGCCGAATTGTTTCATCTTGTCTGTGTAGAAAACCACACACGAAAATCCTGTGATTTTACATTT
TACTTATCGTTAATCGAATGTATATCTATTTAATCTGCTTTTCTTGTCTAATAAATATATATGTAAAGTA
CGCTTTTTGTTGAAATTTTTTAAACCTTTGTTTATTTTTTTTTCTTCATTCCGTAACTCTTCTACCTTCT
TTATTTACTTTCTAAAATCCAAATACAAAACATAAAAATAAATAAACACAGAGTAAATTCCCAAATTATT
CCATCATTAAAAGATACGAGGCGCGTGTAAGTTACAGGCAAGCGATCCGTCCCGAGCGGCCGCGTGTTAC
AACCAATTAACCAATTCTGATTAGAAAAACTCATCGAGCATCAAATGAAACTGCAATTTATTCATATCAG
GATTATCAATACCATATTTTTGAAAAAGCCGTTTCTGTAATGAAGGAGAAAACTCACCGAGGCAGTTCCA
TAGGATGGCAAGATCCTGGTATCGGTCTGCGATTCCGACTCGTCCAACATCAATACAACCTATTAATTTC
CCCTCGTCAAAAATAAGGTTATCAAGTGAGAAATCACCATGAGTGACGACTGAATCCGGTGAGAATGGCA
AAAGCTTATGCATTTCTTTCCAGACTTGTTCAACAGGCCAGCCATTACGCTCGTCATCAAAATCACTCGC
ATCAACCAAACCGTTATTCATTCGTGATTGCGCCTGAGCGAGGCGAAATACGCGATCGCTGTTAAAAGGA
CAATTACAAACAGGAATCGAATGCAACCGGCGCAGGAACACTGCCAGCGCATCAACAATATTTTCACCTG
AATCAGGATATTCTTCTAATACCTGGAATGCTGTTTTCCCGGGGATCGCAGTGGTGAGTAACCATGCATC
ATCAGGAGTACGGATAAAATGCTTGATGGTCGGAAGAGGCATAAATTCCGTCAGCCAGTTTAGTCTGACC
ATCTCATCTGTAACATCATTGGCAACGCTACCTTTGCCATGTTTCAGAAACAACTCTGGCGCATCGGGCT
TCCCATACAATCGATAGATTGTCGCACCTGATTGCCCGACATTATCGCGAGCCCATTTATACCCATATAA
ATCAGCATCCATGTTGGAATTTAATCGCGGCCTGGAGCAAGACGTTTCCCGTTGAATATGGCTCATAACA
CCCCTTGTATTACTGTTTATGTAAGCAGACAGTTTTATTGTTCATGATGATATATTTTTATCTTGTGCAA
TGTAACATCAGAGATTTTGAGACACAACGTGGCTTTGTTGAATAAATCGAACTTTTGCTGAGTTGAAGGA
TCAGTCATGACCAAAATCCCTTAACGTGAGTTTTCGTTCCACTGAGCGTCAGACCCCGTAGAAAAGATCA
AAGGATCTTCTTGAGATCCTTTTTTTCTGCGCGTAATCTGCTGCTTGCAAACAAAAAAACCACCGCTACC
AGCGGTGGTTTGTTTGCCGGATCAAGAGCTACCAACTCTTTTTCCGAAGGTAACTGGCTTCAGCAGAGCG
CAGATACCAAATACTGTTCTTCTAGTGTAGCCGTAGTTAGGCCACCACTTCAAGAACTCTGTAGCACCGC
CTACATACCTCGCTCTGCTAATCCTGTTACCAGTGGCTGCTGCCAGTGGCGATAAGTCGTGTCTTACCGG
GTTGGACTCAAGACGATAGTTACCGGATAAGGCGCAGCGGTCGGGCTGAACGGGGGGTTCGTGCACACAG
CCCAGCTTGGAGCGAACGACCTACACCGAACTGAGATACCTACAGCGTGAGCTATGAGAAAGCGCCACGC
TTCCCGAAGGGAGAAAGGCGGACAGGTATCCGGTAAGCGGCAGGGTCGGAACAGGAGAGCGCACGAGGGA
GCTTCCAGGGGGAAACGCCTGGTATCTTTATAGTCCTGTCGGGTTTCGCCACCTCTGACTTGAGCGTCGA
TTTTTGTGATGCTCGTCAGGGGGGCGGAGCCTATGGAAA
Features (pLannotate 1.2.2; 14 found; start..end, strand, type, name):
     48..99      +  rep_origin     RSF ori (fragment): Plasmids containing the RSF 1030 origin of replication can be propagated in E. coli cells that contain additional plasmids with compatible origins.
    862..4965    +  CDS            cas9: CAS9_STRP1 - Also known as csn1 From Streptococcus pyogenes serotype M1.
   4978..4998    +  CDS            SV40 NLS: nuclear localization signal of SV40 (simian virus 40) large T antigen
   5002..5022    +  CDS            SV40 NLS: nuclear localization signal of SV40 (simian virus 40) large T antigen
   5041..5265    +  terminator     PGK1 terminator (fragment): S. cerevisae PGK1; transcription terminator for 3-phosphoglycerate kinase gene
   5398..5488    +  ncRNA          tRNA: Accession: RF00005 - tRNA
   5582..5657    +  misc_RNA       gRNA scaffold: guide RNA scaffold for the Streptococcus pyogenes CRISPR/Cas9 system
   5869..5959    +  ncRNA          tRNA: Accession: RF00005 - tRNA
   6053..6128    +  misc_RNA       gRNA scaffold: guide RNA scaffold for the Streptococcus pyogenes CRISPR/Cas9 system
   6295..7869    +  gene           hphMX6: yeast selectable marker conferring hygromycin resistance
   7672..7869    +  terminator     TEF terminator: Ashbya gossypii TEF terminator
   7874..8377    +  misc_feature   CEN/ARS: S. cerevisiae CEN6 centromere fused to an autonomously replicating sequence
   8421..9236    -  CDS            KanR: aminoglycoside phosphotransferase; aph(3')-Ia; confers resistance to kanamycin in bacteria or G418 (Geneticin®) in eukaryotes
   9461..10049   +  rep_origin     ori: high-copy-number ColE1/pMB1/pBR322/pUC origin of replication
