[The description below was written by a language model from this plasmid's Addgene catalogue record and pLannotate feature annotations shown in this document.]
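Description:
HCP6 is a roughly 10 kb yeast CRISPR plasmid built on the pYTK103 backbone. It delivers Streptococcus pyogenes Cas9 together with two single guide RNAs into Saccharomyces cerevisiae from one episome. In E. coli it is maintained at high copy from a ColE1/pUC-type origin under kanamycin selection (aph(3')-Ia). A short annotated fragment of an RSF origin is probably only a residual or partial match. In yeast, a CEN6/ARS element provides stable, low-copy centromeric replication, and the hphMX6 cassette, which ends in the Ashbya gossypii TEF terminator, confers hygromycin resistance.

The Cas9 open reading frame is followed by two tandem SV40 nuclear localization signals at its C-terminus and is terminated by a PGK1 terminator fragment. The promoter driving Cas9 is not annotated and the record does not state it. Downstream lie two similarly arranged guide cassettes, each with a tRNA element placed ahead of an S. pyogenes gRNA scaffold. In arrangements of this kind, the tRNA typically supplies RNA polymerase III promoter activity and is processed away to release the mature guide. According to the catalogue entry, one guide targets the C-terminal end of CYR1, the adenylate cyclase gene also known as CDC35, and the other targets a non-coding site on chromosome X. The record names this site X1 in the purpose and insert fields but Z1 in the guide sequence field.

This pairing would allow simultaneous cutting at both loci, for example to modify or tag the CYR1 C-terminus while integrating a cassette at the intergenic site. However, no repair templates are carried on the plasmid, and the record does not describe the intended edits.
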