Addgene plasmid #166108: HCP6
Purpose: This plasmid encodes a Cas9 protein as well as two sgRNAs, one targets the C-terminus of Cyr1 and the other targets a non-coding region on chromosome X (location X1)
Depositing lab: Matthias Heinemann. Depositing organization: University of Groningen.
Backbone
  Vector backbone: pYTK103
  Vector type: Yeast Expression, CRISPR
  Selectable markers: Hygromycin
Growth in bacteria
  Bacterial resistance: Kanamycin, 50 μg/mL
  Growth temperature: 37°C
  Growth strain: DH5alpha
  Copy number: High Copy
Gene/Insert
  Gene/Insert name: Cyr1CT-sgRNA/X1-sgRNA
  gRNA/shRNA sequence: Cyr1: ACAAATGGTTAAGAACGCAA, Z1 locus: GCTACGGCCGAAGCCAATTC
  Species: S. cerevisiae (budding yeast)
  Entrez Gene: CYR1 (a.k.a. YJL005W, CDC35, FIL1, HSR1, SRA4, TSM0185)
  Cloning method: Gateway Cloning
Terms and licenses: Academic/Nonprofit Terms; Industry Terms: Not Available to Industry
How to cite: HCP6 was a gift from Matthias Heinemann (Addgene plasmid # 166108 ; http://n2t.net/addgene:166108 ; RRID:Addgene_166108)
