>Addgene plasmid #166108 | HCP6 | depositor partial sequence | sequence record 322561 | Streptococcus pyogenes Cas9 endonuclease
GACAAGAAGTATTCTATCGGACTGGATATCGGGACTAATAGCGTCGGGTGGGCCGTGATCACTGACGAGT
ACAAGGTGCCCTCTAAGAAGTTCAAGGTGCTCGGGAACACCGACCGGCATTCCATCAAGAAAAATCTGAT
CGGAGCTCTCCTCTTTGATTCAGGGGAAACCGCTGAAGCAACCCGCCTCAAGCGGACTGCTAGACGGCGG
TACACCAGGAGGAAGAACCGGATTTGTTACCTTCAAGAGATATTCTCCAACGAAATGGCAAAGGTCGACG
ACAGCTTCTTCCATAGGCTGGAAGAATCATTCCTCGTGGAAGAGGATAAGAAGCATGAACGGCATCCCAT
CTTCGGTAATATCGTCGACGAGGTGGCCTATCACGAGAAATACCCAACCATCTACCATCTTCGCAAAAAG
CTGGTGGACTCAACCGACAAGGCAGACCTCCGGCTTATCTACCTGGCCCTGGCCCACATGATCAAGTTCA
GAGGCCACTTCCTGATCGAGGGCGACCTCAATCCTGACAATAGCGATGTGGATAAACTGTTCATCCAGCT
GGTGCAGACTTACAACCAGCTCTTTGAAGAGAACCCCATCAATGCAAGCGGAGTCGATGCCAAGGCCATT
CTGTCAGCCCGGCTGTCAAAGAGCCGCAGACTTGAGAATCTTATCGCTCAGCTGCCGGGTGAAAAGAAAA
ATGGACTGTTCGGGAACCTGATTGCTCTTTCACTTGGGCTGACTCCCAATTTCAAGTCTAATTTCGACCT
GGCAGAGGATGCCAAGCTGCAACTGTCCAAGGACACCTATGATGACGATCTCGACAACCTCCTGGCCCAG
ATCGGTGACCAATACGCCGACCTTTTCCTTGCTGCTAAGAATCTTTCTGACGCCATCCTGCTGTCTGACA
TTCTCCGCGTGAACACTGAAATCACCAAGGCCCCTCTTTCAGCTTCAATGATTAAGCGGTATGATGAGCA
CCACCAGGACCTGACCCTGCTTAAGGCACTCGTCCGGCAGCAGCTTCCGGAGAAGTACAAGGAAATCTTC
TTTGACCAGTCAAAGAATGGATACGCCGGCTACATCGACGGAGGTGCCTCCCAAGAGGAATTTTATAAGT
TTATCAAACCTATCCTTGAGAAGATGGACGGCACCGAAGAGCTCCTCGTGAAACTGAATCGGGAGGATCT
GCTGCGGAAGCAGCGCACTTTCGACAATGGGAGCATTCCCCACCAGATCCATCTTGGGGAGCTTCACGCC
ATCCTTCGGCGCCAAGAGGACTTCTACCCCTTTCTTAAGGACAACAGGGAGAAGATTGAGAAAATTCTCA
CTTTCCGCATCCCCTACTACGTGGGACCCCTCGCCAGAGGAAATAGCCGGTTTGCTTGGATGACCAGAAA
GTCAGAAGAAACTATCACTCCCTGGAACTTCGAAGAGGTGGTGGACAAGGGAGCCAGCGCTCAGTCATTC
ATCGAACGGATGACTAACTTCGATAAGAACCTCCCCAATGAGAAGGTCCTGCCGAAACATTCCCTGCTCT
ACGAGTACTTTACCGTGTACAACGAGCTGACCAAGGTGAAATATGTCACCGAAGGGATGAGGAAGCCCGC
ATTCCTGTCAGGCGAACAAAAGAAGGCAATTGTGGACCTTCTGTTCAAGACCAATAGAAAGGTGACCGTG
AAGCAGCTGAAGGAGGACTATTTCAAGAAAATTGAATGCTTCGACTCTGTGGAGATTAGCGGGGTCGAAG
ATCGGTTCAACGCAAGCCTGGGTACTTACCATGATCTGCTTAAGATCATCAAGGACAAGGATTTTCTGGA
CAATGAGGAGAACGAGGACATCCTTGAGGACATTGTCCTGACTCTCACTCTGTTCGAGGACCGGGAAATG
ATCGAGGAGAGGCTTAAGACCTACGCCCATCTGTTCGACGATAAAGTGATGAAGCAACTTAAACGGAGAA
GATATACCGGATGGGGACGCCTTAGCCGCAAACTCATCAACGGAATCCGGGACAAACAGAGCGGAAAGAC
CATTCTTGATTTCCTTAAGAGCGACGGATTCGCTAATCGCAACTTCATGCAACTTATCCATGATGATTCC
CTGACCTTTAAGGAGGACATCCAGAAGGCCCAAGTGTCTGGACAAGGTGACTCACTGCACGAGCATATCG
CAAATCTGGCTGGTTCACCCGCTATTAAGAAGGGTATTCTCCAGACCGTGAAAGTCGTGGACGAGCTGGT
CAAGGTGATGGGTCGCCATAAACCAGAGAACATTGTCATCGAGATGGCCAGGGAAAACCAGACTACCCAG
AAGGGACAGAAGAACAGCAGGGAGCGGATGAAAAGAATTGAGGAAGGGATTAAGGAGCTCGGGTCACAGA
TCCTTAAAGAGCACCCGGTGGAAAACACCCAGCTTCAGAATGAGAAGCTCTATCTGTACTACCTTCAAAA
TGGACGCGATATGTATGTGGACCAAGAGCTTGATATCAACAGGCTCTCAGACTACGACGTGGACCATATC
GTCCCTCAGAGCTTCCTCAAAGACGACTCAATTGACAATAAGGTGCTGACTCGCTCAGACAAGAACCGGG
GAAAGTCAGATAACGTGCCCTCAGAGGAAGTCGTGAAAAAGATGAAGAACTATTGGCGCCAGCTTCTGAA
CGCAAAGCTGATCACTCAGCGGAAGTTCGACAATCTCACTAAGGCTGAGAGGGGCGGACTGAGCGAACTG
GACAAAGCAGGATTCATTAAACGGCAACTTGTGGAGACTCGGCAGATTACTAAACATGTCGCCCAAATCC
TTGACTCACGCATGAATACCAAGTACGACGAAAACGACAAACTTATCCGCGAGGTGAAGGTGATTACCCT
GAAGTCCAAGCTGGTCAGCGATTTCAGAAAGGACTTTCAATTCTACAAAGTGCGGGAGATCAATAACTAT
CATCATGCTCATGACGCATATCTGAATGCCGTGGTGGGAACCGCCCTGATCAAGAAGTACCCAAAGCTGG
AAAGCGAGTTCGTGTACGGAGACTACAAGGTCTACGACGTGCGCAAGATGATTGCCAAATCTGAGCAGGA
GATCGGAAAGGCCACCGCAAAGTACTTCTTCTACAGCAACATCATGAATTTCTTCAAGACCGAAATCACC
CTTGCAAACGGTGAGATCCGGAAGAGGCCGCTCATCGAGACTAATGGGGAGACTGGCGAAATCGTGTGGG
ACAAGGGCAGAGATTTCGCTACCGTGCGCAAAGTGCTTTCTATGCCTCAAGTGAACATCGTGAAGAAAAC
CGAGGTGCAAACCGGAGGCTTTTCTAAGGAATCAATCCTCCCCAAGCGCAACTCCGACAAGCTCATTGCA
AGGAAGAAGGATTGGGACCCTAAGAAGTACGGCGGATTCGATTCACCAACTGTGGCTTATTCTGTCCTGG
TCGTGGCTAAGGTGGAAAAAGGAAAGTCTAAGAAGCTCAAGAGCGTGAAGGAACTGCTGGGTATCACCAT
TATGGAGCGCAGCTCCTTCGAGAAGAACCCAATTGACTTTCTCGAAGCCAAAGGTTACAAGGAAGTCAAG
AAGGACCTTATCATCAAGCTCCCAAAGTATAGCCTGTTCGAACTGGAGAATGGGCGGAAGCGGATGCTCG
CCTCCGCTGGCGAACTTCAGAAGGGTAATGAGCTGGCTCTCCCCTCCAAGTACGTGAATTTCCTCTACCT
TGCAAGCCATTACGAGAAGCTGAAGGGGAGCCCCGAGGACAACGAGCAAAAGCAACTGTTTGTGGAGCAG
CATAAGCATTATCTGGACGAGATCATTGAGCAGATTTCCGAGTTTTCTAAACGCGTCATTCTCGCTGATG
CCAACCTCGATAAAGTCCTTAGCGCATACAATAAGCACAGAGACAAACCAATTCGGGAGCAGGCTGAGAA
TATCATCCACCTGTTCACCCTCACCAATCTTGGTGCCCCTGCCGCATTCAAGTACTTCGACACCACCATC
GACCGGAAACGCTATACCTCCACCAAAGAAGTGCTGGACGCCACCCTCATCCACCAGAGCATCACCGGAC
TTTACGAAACTCGGATTGACCTCTCACAGCTCGGAGGGGAT
